Addgene plasmid #187459: ATP1A1_G4_Q118R_Std_BFP-to-EGFP_Dual_epegRNA_tevopreQ1
Purpose: Control vector for coselection for prime editing in human cells. Tandem expression of ATP1A1 Q118R-G4 pegRNA and EBFP_To_EGFP epegRNA (tevopreq1) from two independent U6 promoters.
Depositing lab: Yannick Doyon. Publication: Marker-free co-selection for successive rounds of prime editing in human cells. Levesque S, Mayorga D, Fiset JP, Goupil C, Duringer A, Loiselle A, Bouchard E, Agudelo D, Doyon Y. Nat Commun. 2022 Oct 7;13(1):5909. doi: 10.1038/s41467-022-33669-z. PubMed 36207338.
Backbone
  Vector backbone: pU6-tevopreq1-GG-acceptor
  Backbone size w/o insert (bp): 3041
  Total vector size (bp): 2738
  Vector type: Mammalian Expression, CRISPR ; Prime editing
Growth in bacteria
  Bacterial resistance: Ampicillin, 100 μg/mL
  Growth temperature: 37°C
  Growth strain: DH5alpha
  Copy number: High Copy
Gene/Insert
  Gene/Insert name: ATP1A1 G4 Q118R pegRNA + EBFP to EGFP epegRNA (tevopreq1)
  gRNA/shRNA sequence: GTTCCTCTTCTGTAGCAGCT and GGCTGAAGCACTGCACGCCG
  Species: H. sapiens (human)
  Entrez Gene: ATP1A1 (a.k.a. CMT2DD, HOMGSMR2)
  Promoter: Tandem U6 promoters
  Cloning method: Restriction Enzyme; 5′ cloning site BsaI (destroyed during cloning); 3′ cloning site BsaI (destroyed during cloning)
  Sequencing primers: 5′ CAGGGTTATTGTCTCATGAGCGG; 3′ GGGAAACGCCTGGTATCTTT
Terms and licenses: Academic/Nonprofit Terms; Industry Terms: Not Available to Industry
Depositor comments: Control epegRNA vector derived from ATP1A1_G4_Q118R_Std_Dual_epegRNA. This vector can be used as a positive control for prime editing to co-target ATP1A1 (Q118R) and EBFP to perform coselection for EBFP to EGFP conversion. This vector is an optimized version of ATP1A1_G4_Q118R_EBFP_to_EGFP_Dual_pegRNA in which the EBFP pegRNA has been replaced by an engineered pegRNA (epegRNA - tevopreq1). Please visit https://doi.org/10.1101/2021.11.02.464583 for bioRxiv preprint.
How to cite: ATP1A1_G4_Q118R_Std_BFP-to-EGFP_Dual_epegRNA_tevopreQ1 was a gift from Yannick Doyon (Addgene plasmid # 187459 ; http://n2t.net/addgene:187459 ; RRID:Addgene_187459)
