[The description below was written by a language model from this plasmid's Addgene catalogue record and pLannotate feature annotations shown in this document.]
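Description:
ATP1A1_G4_Q118R_Std_BFP-to-EGFP_Dual_epegRNA_tevopreQ1 is a small (about 2.7 kb) mammalian CRISPR/prime-editing guide expression plasmid built on the pU6-tevopreq1-GG-acceptor backbone. It is propagated in E. coli through a high-copy ColE1/pUC-type origin and selected with ampicillin via the bla (AmpR) gene and its native promoter. It has no mammalian selection marker and encodes no editor protein, so the prime editor must be supplied separately.

The payload consists of two independent cassettes, each with a human U6 RNA polymerase III promoter driving a spacer fused to the Streptococcus pyogenes Cas9 guide RNA scaffold. One cassette expresses a standard pegRNA (guide G4) that installs the Q118R substitution in human ATP1A1. The other expresses an engineered pegRNA (epegRNA) that converts EBFP to EGFP and carries the tevopreQ1 3′ structural motif, which protects the pegRNA extension from degradation. The short "CyPet" and "SGFP2" fragments annotated on either side of the first scaffold are not reporter genes. By position, they most likely correspond to the fluorescent-protein-targeting spacer and the reverse-transcription template/primer-binding extension of the EBFP epegRNA. The tevopreQ1 motif is not separately annotated. The inserts were introduced at BsaI sites that were destroyed during cloning.

The plasmid serves as a positive control for marker-free coselection in human cells. Co-targeting ATP1A1 and an EBFP reporter allows enrichment of cells carrying the ATP1A1 Q118R edit, with blue-to-green fluorescence conversion as the readout of prime editing at the second site. The depositor describes it as an optimized version of an earlier dual-pegRNA control in which the EBFP pegRNA was replaced by the epegRNA.
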