Features (pLannotate 1.2.2; 9 found; start..end, strand, type, name):
     72..312     +  promoter       U6 promoter: RNA polymerase III promoter for human U6 snRNA
    318..339     -  CDS            CyPet (fragment): cyan fluorescent protein optimized for FRET with YPet (Nguyen and Daugherty, 2005) mammalian codon-optimized
    341..416     +  misc_RNA       gRNA scaffold: guide RNA scaffold for the Streptococcus pyogenes CRISPR/Cas9 system
    417..444     +  CDS            SGFP2 (fragment): strongly enhanced green fluorescent protein (Kremers et al., 2007) mammalian codon-optimized
    582..1170    -  rep_origin     ori: high-copy-number ColE1/pMB1/pBR322/pUC origin of replication
   1341..2201    -  CDS            AmpR: β-lactamase; bla; confers resistance to ampicillin, carbenicillin, and related antibiotics
   2202..2306    -  promoter       AmpR promoter: bla
   2369..2609    +  promoter       U6 promoter: RNA polymerase III promoter for human U6 snRNA
   2638..2713    +  misc_RNA       gRNA scaffold: guide RNA scaffold for the Streptococcus pyogenes CRISPR/Cas9 system
>Addgene plasmid #187459 | ATP1A1_G4_Q118R_Std_BFP-to-EGFP_Dual_epegRNA_tevopreQ1 | addgene full sequence | sequence record 367469 | Addgene NGS Result
TTTTTTTAAGCTTGGGCCGCTCGAGGTACCTCTCTACGTCGACTGGATCCGGTACCAAGGTCGGGCAGGA
AGAGGGCCTATTTCCCATGATTCCTTCATATTTGCATATACGATACAAGGCTGTTAGAGAGATAATTAGA
ATTAATTTGACTGTAAACACAAAGATATTAGTACAAAATACGTGACGTAGAAAGTAATAATTTCTTGGGT
AGTTTGCAGTTTTAAAATTATGTTTTAAAATGGACTATCATATGCTTACCGTAACTTGAAAGTATTTCGA
TTTCTTGGCTTTATATATCTTGTGGAAAGGACGAAACACCGGCTGAAGCACTGCACGCCGGTTTTAGAGC
TAGAAATAGCAAGTTAAAATAAGGCTAGTCCGTTATCAACTTGAAAAAGTGGCACCGAGTCGGTGCCCCT
GACCTACGGCGTGCAGTGCTTCGCGGTTCTATCTAGTTACGCGTTAAACCAACTAGAATTTTTTTAAGCT
TGGGCCGCTCGAGGTACCTCTCTACATATGACATGTGAGCAAAAGGCCAGCAAAAGGCCAGGAACCGTAA
AAAGGCCGCGTTGCTGGCGTTTTTCCATAGGCTCCGCCCCCCTGACGAGCATCACAAAAATCGACGCTCA
AGTCAGAGGTGGCGAAACCCGACAGGACTATAAAGATACCAGGCGTTTCCCCCTGGAAGCTCCCTCGTGC
GCTCTCCTGTTCCGACCCTGCCGCTTACCGGATACCTGTCCGCCTTTCTCCCTTCGGGAAGCGTGGCGCT
TTCTCATAGCTCACGCTGTAGGTATCTCAGTTCGGTGTAGGTCGTTCGCTCCAAGCTGGGCTGTGTGCAC
GAACCCCCCGTTCAGCCCGACCGCTGCGCCTTATCCGGTAACTATCGTCTTGAGTCCAACCCGGTAAGAC
ACGACTTATCGCCACTGGCAGCAGCCACTGGTAACAGGATTAGCAGAGCGAGGTATGTAGGCGGTGCTAC
AGAGTTCTTGAAGTGGTGGCCTAACTACGGCTACACTAGAAGAACAGTATTTGGTATCTGCGCTCTGCTG
AAGCCAGTTACCTTCGGAAAAAGAGTTGGTAGCTCTTGATCCGGCAAACAAACCACCGCTGGTAGCGGTG
GTTTTTTTGTTTGCAAGCAGCAGATTACGCGCAGAAAAAAAGGATCTCAAGAAGATCCTTTGATCTTTTC
TACGGGGTCTGACGCTCAGTGGAACGAAAACTCACGTTAAGGGATTTTGGTCATGAGATTATCAAAAAGG
ATCTTCACCTAGATCCTTTTAAATTAAAAATGAAGTTTTAAATCAATCTAAAGTATATATGAGTAAACTT
GGTCTGACAGTTACCAATGCTTAATCAGTGAGGCACCTATCTCAGCGATCTGTCTATTTCGTTCATCCAT
AGTTGCCTGACTCCCCGTCGTGTAGATAACTACGATACGGGAGGGCTTACCATCTGGCCCCAGTGCTGCA
ATGATACCGCGAGATCCACGCTCACCGGCTCCAGATTTATCAGCAATAAACCAGCCAGCCGGAAGGGCCG
AGCGCAGAAGTGGTCCTGCAACTTTATCCGCCTCCATCCAGTCTATTAATTGTTGCCGGGAAGCTAGAGT
AAGTAGTTCGCCAGTTAATAGTTTGCGCAACGTTGTTGCCATTGCTACAGGCATCGTGGTGTCACGCTCG
TCGTTTGGTATGGCTTCATTCAGCTCCGGTTCCCAACGATCAAGGCGAGTTACATGATCCCCCATGTTGT
GCAAAAAAGCGGTTAGCTCCTTCGGTCCTCCGATCGTTGTCAGAAGTAAGTTGGCCGCAGTGTTATCACT
CATGGTTATGGCAGCACTGCATAATTCTCTTACTGTCATGCCATCCGTAAGATGCTTTTCTGTGACTGGT
GAGTACTCAACCAAGTCATTCTGAGAATAGTGTATGCGGCGACCGAGTTGCTCTTGCCCGGCGTCAATAC
GGGATAATACCGCGCCACATAGCAGAACTTTAAAAGTGCTCATCATTGGAAAACGTTCTTCGGGGCGAAA
ACTCTCAAGGATCTTACCGCTGTTGAGATCCAGTTCGATGTAACCCACTCGTGCACCCAACTGATCTTCA
GCATCTTTTACTTTCACCAGCGTTTCTGGGTGAGCAAAAACAGGAAGGCAAAATGCCGCAAAAAAGGGAA
TAAGGGCGACACGGAAATGTTGAATACTCATACTCTTCCTTTTTCAATATTATTGAAGCATTTATCAGGG
TTATTGTCTCATGAGCGGATACATATTTGAATGTATTTAGAAAAATAAACAAATAGGGGTTCCGCGCACA
TTTCCCCGAAAAGTGCCACCTGACGTCGCTAGCTGTACATACCAAGGTCGGGCAGGAAGAGGGCCTATTT
CCCATGATTCCTTCATATTTGCATATACGATACAAGGCTGTTAGAGAGATAATTAGAATTAATTTGACTG
TAAACACAAAGATATTAGTACAAAATACGTGACGTAGAAAGTAATAATTTCTTGGGTAGTTTGCAGTTTT
AAAATTATGTTTTAAAATGGACTATCATATGCTTACCGTAACTTGAAAGTATTTCGATTTCTTGGCTTTA
TATATCTTGTGGAAAGGACGAAACACCGTTCCTCTTCTGTAGCAGCTGTTTTAGAGCTAGAAATAGCAAG
TTAAAATAAGGCTAGTCCGTTATCAACTTGAAAAAGTGGCACCGAGTCGGTGCTAGCATCAGAGCTGCTA
CAGAAGAG
